Addgene plasmid #57298: Dronpa-Talin-ABM-10
Purpose: Localization: Talin Actin Binding Module, Excitation: 503, Emission: 518
Depositing lab: Michael Davidson. Depositing organization: Florida State University, Tallahassee.
Backbone
  Vector backbone: Dronpa
  Backbone size w/o insert (bp): 4750
  Vector type: Mammalian Expression
  Selectable markers: Neomycin (select with G418)
Growth in bacteria
  Bacterial resistance: Kanamycin, 50 μg/mL
  Growth temperature: 37°C
  Growth strain: DH5alpha
  Copy number: High Copy
Gene/Insert
  Gene/Insert name: Talin ABM (alt name: NM_011602.5)
  Species: M. musculus (mouse)
  Mutation: Actin Binding Module; I/LWEQ = 197 amino acids from C
  Entrez Gene: Tln1 (a.k.a. Tln)
  Promoter: CMV
  Tag / fusion protein: Dronpa (N terminal on insert)
  Cloning method: Unknown
  Sequencing primers: 5′ CMV-F; 3′ SV40pA-R
Terms and licenses: Academic/Nonprofit Terms; Industry Terms
Depositor comments: . Excitation = 503; Emission = 518
How to cite: Dronpa-Talin-ABM-10 was a gift from Michael Davidson (Addgene plasmid # 57298 ; http://n2t.net/addgene:57298 ; RRID:Addgene_57298)
