[The description below was written by a language model from this plasmid's Addgene catalogue record and pLannotate feature annotations shown in this document.]
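Description:
Dronpa-Talin-ABM-10 is a mammalian expression plasmid that produces the actin-binding module of mouse talin-1 (Tln1) fused to the photoswitchable green fluorescent protein Dronpa. The backbone is a Dronpa fusion vector, and the sequenced record is 5,253 nt. Propagation in E. coli relies on a high-copy ColE1/pUC-type origin, and an f1 phage origin is also present. A single NeoR/KanR (Tn5 aminoglycoside phosphotransferase) gene serves both hosts. It is preceded by a bacterial bla-type promoter for kanamycin selection in bacteria and by the SV40 enhancer/early promoter for G418 selection of transfected mammalian cells, and it ends at an HSV TK polyadenylation signal. The short RSF ori, ble, large T antigen and bGH poly(A) annotations are small fragment matches and do not appear to represent functional elements.

The expression cassette is driven by the human CMV immediate-early enhancer and promoter. Dronpa sits at the N terminus and is followed in the same orientation by the talin fragment, which the record describes as the I/LWEQ actin-binding module, comprising the 197 C-terminal amino acids of the protein. An SV40 poly(A) signal terminates the transcript. The "10" in the name may refer to the linker between the two parts, but the record does not say.

The stated purpose is localization. The fusion acts as a fluorescent marker for the talin actin-binding module, with excitation at 503 nm and emission at 518 nm. Because Dronpa can be reversibly switched between bright and dark states, such a probe would also suit photoswitching-based imaging, although no specific application is recorded.
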