Features (pLannotate 1.2.2; 15 found; start..end, strand, type, name):
      1..47      +  rep_origin     RSF ori (fragment): Plasmids containing the RSF 1030 origin of replication can be propagated in E. coli cells that contain additional plasmids with compatible origins.
    115..418     +  enhancer       CMV enhancer: human cytomegalovirus immediate early enhancer
    419..622     +  promoter       CMV promoter: human cytomegalovirus (CMV) immediate early promoter
    667..1342    +  CDS            Dronpa-Green1 (fragment): monomeric photoswitchable Dronpa-Green1 fluorescent protein
   1327..1962    +  CDS            Tln1 (fragment): TLN1_MOUSE - Also known as Tln. Experimental evidence at protein level: Swiss-Prot protein existence level 1. Probably involved in connections of major cytoskeletal structures to the plasma membrane. High molecular weight cytoskeletal protein concentrated at regions of cell-substratum contact and, in lymphocytes, at cell-cell contacts. From Mus musculus (Mouse).
   1988..2072    +  CDS            large T antigen (fragment): large T antigen from SV40 (simian virus 40)
   2095..2216    +  polyA_signal   SV40 poly(A) signal: SV40 polyadenylation signal
   2250..2678    -  rep_origin     f1 ori (sequence partly withheld): f1 bacteriophage origin of replication; arrow indicates direction of (+) strand synthesis
   2705..2809    +  promoter       AmpR promoter: bla
   2811..3168    +  promoter       SV40 promoter: SV40 enhancer and early promoter
   3203..3997    +  CDS            NeoR/KanR: aminoglycoside phosphotransferase from Tn5; aph(3')-II (or nptII); confers resistance to neomycin, kanamycin, and G418 (Geneticin®)
   4018..4170    +  CDS            ble (fragment): BLE_KLEPN - Experimental evidence at protein level: Swiss-Prot protein existence level 1. Binding protein with a strong affinity to the bleomycin family of antibiotics. Binds to CL990; an antimitotic-antibiotic compound. From Klebsiella pneumoniae.
   4229..4276    +  polyA_signal   HSV TK poly(A) signal: herpes simplex virus thymidine kinase polyadenylation signal (Cole and Stacy, 1985)
   4367..4383    -  polyA_signal   bGH poly(A) signal (fragment): bovine growth hormone polyadenylation signal
   4605..5193    +  rep_origin     ori: high-copy-number ColE1/pMB1/pBR322/pUC origin of replication
>Addgene plasmid #57298 | Dronpa-Talin-ABM-10 | addgene full sequence | sequence record 215278 | Addgene NGS Result
TTCTTTCCTGCGTTATCCCCTGATTCTGTGGATAACCGTATTACCGCCATGCATTAGTTATTAATAGTAA
TCAATTACGGGGTCATTAGTTCATAGCCCATATATGGAGTTCCGCGTTACATAACTTACGGTAAATGGCC
CGCCTGGCTGACCGCCCAACGACCCCCGCCCATTGACGTCAATAATGACGTATGTTCCCATAGTAACGCC
AATAGGGACTTTCCATTGACGTCAATGGGTGGAGTATTTACGGTAAACTGCCCACTTGGCAGTACATCAA
GTGTATCATATGCCAAGTACGCCCCCTATTGACGTCAATGACGGTAAATGGCCCGCCTGGCATTATGCCC
AGTACATGACCTTATGGGACTTTCCTACTTGGCAGTACATCTACGTATTAGTCATCGCTATTACCATGGT
GATGCGGTTTTGGCAGTACATCAATGGGCGTGGATAGCGGTTTGACTCACGGGGATTTCCAAGTCTCCAC
CCCATTGACGTCAATGGGAGTTTGTTTTGGCACCAAAATCAACGGGACTTTCCAAAATGTCGTAACAACT
CCGCCCCATTGACGCAAATGGGCGGTAGGCGTGTACGGTGGGAGGTCTATATAAGCAGAGCTGGTTTAGT
GAACCGTCAGATCCGCTAGCGCTACCGGTCGCCACCATGGTGAGTGTGATTAAACCAGACATGAAGATCA
AGCTGCGTATGGAAGGCGCTGTAAATGGACACCCGTTCGCGATTGAAGGAGTTGGCCTTGGGAAGCCTTT
CGAGGGAAAACAGAGTATGGACCTTAAAGTCAAAGAAGGCGGACCTCTGCCTTTCGCCTATGACATCTTG
ACAACTGTGTTCTGTTACGGCAACAGGGTATTCGCCAAATACCCAGAAAATATAGTAGACTATTTCAAGC
AGTCGTTTCCTGAGGGCTACTCTTGGGAACGAAGCATGAATTACGAAGACGGGGGCATTTGTAACGCGAC
AAACGACATAACCCTGGATGGTGACTGTTATATCTATGAAATTCGATTTGATGGTGTGAACTTTCCTGCC
AATGGTCCAGTTATGCAGAAGAGGACTGTGAAATGGGAGCCATCCACTGAGAAATTGTATGTGCGTGATG
GAGTGCTGAAGGGTGATGTTAACATGGCTCTGTCGCTTGAAGGAGGTGGCCATTACCGATGTGACTTCAA
AACTACTTATAAAGCTAAGAAGGTTGTCCAGTTGCCAGACTATCACTTTGTGGACCACCACATTGAGATT
AAAAGCCACGACAAAGATTACAGTAATGTTAATCTGCATGAGCACGCCGAAGCGCATTCTGAGCTGCCGA
GGCAGGCCAAGTCCGGACTCAGATCTCGAGCTCAAGCTTCGATCCTAGAAGCTGCCAAGTCCATCGCTGC
AGCCACCAGTGCACTGGTAAAGGCTGCGTCAGCAGCCCAGAGGGAGCTGGTGGCTCAAGGAAAGGTGGGC
GCCATTCCAGCCAATGCACTGGATGATGGGCAGTGGTCGCAGGGCCTCATTTCCGCTGCCCGTATGGTGG
CTGCGGCCACCAACAATCTGTGTGAAGCAGCTAACGCAGCTGTCCAGGGCCATGCTAGCCAGGAGAAACT
CATTTCCTCAGCCAAGCAAGTAGCTGCCTCCACAGCTCAGCTCCTGGTAGCTTGCAAGGTCAAAGCAGAT
CAGGACTCTGAGGCAATGAAACGGCTCCAGGCTGCTGGCAATGCAGTGAAGAGGGCCTCAGATAACCTGG
TAAAGGCGGCCCAGAAAGCTGCAGCCTTCGAAGACCAGGAGAATGAGACGGTGGTGGTGAAGGAGAAAAT
GGTTGGGGGCATTGCCCAGATTATCGCAGCACAGGAAGAGATGCTTCGGAAGGAACGAGAGCTGGAAGAG
GCTCGGAAAAAGCTCGCCCAGATCCGGCAGCAGCAGTACAAGTTCTTGCCTTCAGAGCTTCGAGACGAGC
ACTAAGGATCCACCGGATCTAGATAACTGATCATAATCAGCCATACCACATTTGTAGAGGTTTTACTTGC
TTTAAAAAACCTCCCACACCTCCCCCTGAACCTGAAACATAAAATGAATGCAATTGTTGTTGTTAACTTG
TTTATTGCAGCTTATAATGGTTACAAATAAAGCAATAGCATCACAAATTTCACAAATAAAGCATTTTTTT
CACTGCATTCTAGTTGTGGTTTGTCCAAACTCATCAATGTATCTTAACGCGTAAATTGTAAGCGTTAATA
TTTTGTTAAAATTCGCGTTAAATTTTTGTTAAATCAGCTCATTTTTTAACCAATAGGCCGAAATCGGCAA
AATCCCTTATAAATCAAAAGAATAGACCGAGATAGGGT
[37 nt withheld, positions 2349-2385]
AAAGAACGTGGACTCCAACGTCAAAGG
[49 nt withheld, positions 2413-2461]
T
[91 nt withheld, positions 2463-2553]
G
[124 nt withheld, positions 2555-2678]
CAGGTGGCACTTTTCGGGGAAATGTGCGCGGAACCCCTATTTGTTTATTTTTCTAAATACATTCAAATAT
GTATCCGCTCATGAGACAATAACCCTGATAAATGCTTCAATAATATTGAAAAAGGAAGAGTCCTGAGGCG
GAAAGAACCAGCTGTGGAATGTGTGTCAGTTAGGGTGTGGAAAGTCCCCAGGCTCCCCAGCAGGCAGAAG
TATGCAAAGCATGCATCTCAATTAGTCAGCAACCAGGTGTGGAAAGTCCCCAGGCTCCCCAGCAGGCAGA
AGTATGCAAAGCATGCATCTCAATTAGTCAGCAACCATAGTCCCGCCCCTAACTCCGCCCATCCCGCCCC
TAACTCCGCCCAGTTCCGCCCATTCTCCGCCCCATGGCTGACTAATTTTTTTTATTTATGCAGAGGCCGA
GGCCGCCTCGGCCTCTGAGCTATTCCAGAAGTAGTGAGGAGGCTTTTTTGGAGGCCTAGGCTTTTGCAAA
GATCGATCAAGAGACAGGATGAGGATCGTTTCGCATGATTGAACAAGATGGATTGCACGCAGGTTCTCCG
GCCGCTTGGGTGGAGAGGCTATTCGGCTATGACTGGGCACAACAGACAATCGGCTGCTCTGATGCCGCCG
TGTTCCGGCTGTCAGCGCAGGGGCGCCCGGTTCTTTTTGTCAAGACCGACCTGTCCGGTGCCCTGAATGA
ACTGCAAGACGAGGCAGCGCGGCTATCGTGGCTGGCCACGACGGGCGTTCCTTGCGCAGCTGTGCTCGAC
GTTGTCACTGAAGCGGGAAGGGACTGGCTGCTATTGGGCGAAGTGCCGGGGCAGGATCTCCTGTCATCTC
ACCTTGCTCCTGCCGAGAAAGTATCCATCATGGCTGATGCAATGCGGCGGCTGCATACGCTTGATCCGGC
TACCTGCCCATTCGACCACCAAGCGAAACATCGCATCGAGCGAGCACGTACTCGGATGGAAGCCGGTCTT
GTCGATCAGGATGATCTGGACGAAGAGCATCAGGGGCTCGCGCCAGCCGAACTGTTCGCCAGGCTCAAGG
CGAGCATGCCCGACGGCGAGGATCTCGTCGTGACCCATGGCGATGCCTGCTTGCCGAATATCATGGTGGA
AAATGGCCGCTTTTCTGGATTCATCGACTGTGGCCGGCTGGGTGTGGCGGACCGCTATCAGGACATAGCG
TTGGCTACCCGTGATATTGCTGAAGAGCTTGGCGGCGAATGGGCTGACCGCTTCCTCGTGCTTTACGGTA
TCGCCGCTCCCGATTCGCAGCGCATCGCCTTCTATCGCCTTCTTGACGAGTTCTTCTGAGCGGGACTCTG
GGGTTCGAAATGACCGACCAAGCGACGCCCAACCTGCCATCACGAGATTTCGATTCCACCGCCGCCTTCT
ATGAAAGGTTGGGCTTCGGAATCGTTTTCCGGGACGCCGGCTGGATGATCCTCCAGCGCGGGGATCTCAT
GCTGGAGTTCTTCGCCCACCCTAGGGGGAGGCTAACTGAAACACGGAAGGAGACAATACCGGAAGGAACC
CGCGCTATGACGGCAATAAAAAGACAGAATAAAACGCACGGTGTTGGGTCGTTTGTTCATAAACGCGGGG
TTCGGTCCCAGGGCTGGCACTCTGTCGATACCCCACCGAGACCCCATTGGGGCCAATACGCCCGCGTTTC
TTCCTTTTCCCCACCCCACCCCCCAAGTTCGGGTGAAGGCCCAGGGCTCGCAGCCAACGTCGGGGCGGCA
GGCCCTGCCATAGCCTCAGGTTACTCATATATACTTTAGATTGATTTAAAACTTCATTTTTAATTTAAAA
GGATCTAGGTGAAGATCCTTTTTGATAATCTCATGACCAAAATCCCTTAACGTGAGTTTTCGTTCCACTG
AGCGTCAGACCCCGTAGAAAAGATCAAAGGATCTTCTTGAGATCCTTTTTTTCTGCGCGTAATCTGCTGC
TTGCAAACAAAAAAACCACCGCTACCAGCGGTGGTTTGTTTGCCGGATCAAGAGCTACCAACTCTTTTTC
CGAAGGTAACTGGCTTCAGCAGAGCGCAGATACCAAATACTGTTCTTCTAGTGTAGCCGTAGTTAGGCCA
CCACTTCAAGAACTCTGTAGCACCGCCTACATACCTCGCTCTGCTAATCCTGTTACCAGTGGCTGCTGCC
AGTGGCGATAAGTCGTGTCTTACCGGGTTGGACTCAAGACGATAGTTACCGGATAAGGCGCAGCGGTCGG
GCTGAACGGGGGGTTCGTGCACACAGCCCAGCTTGGAGCGAACGACCTACACCGAACTGAGATACCTACA
GCGTGAGCTATGAGAAAGCGCCACGCTTCCCGAAGGGAGAAAGGCGGACAGGTATCCGGTAAGCGGCAGG
GTCGGAACAGGAGAGCGCACGAGGGAGCTTCCAGGGGGAAACGCCTGGTATCTTTATAGTCCTGTCGGGT
TTCGCCACCTCTGACTTGAGCGTCGATTTTTGTGATGCTCGTCAGGGGGGCGGAGCCTATGGAAAAACGC
CAGCAACGCGGCCTTTTTACGGTTCCTGGCCTTTTGCTGGCCTTTTGCTCACATG
