>Addgene plasmid #57298 | Dronpa-Talin-ABM-10 | depositor partial sequence | sequence record 88436 | insert sequence
ACGTCAGATCCGCTAGCGCTACCGGTCGCCACCATGGTGAGTGTGATTAAACCAGACATGAAGATCAAGC
TGCGTATGGAAGGCGCTGTAAATGGACACCCGTTCGCGATTGAAGGAGTTGGCCTTGGGAAGCCTTTCGA
GGGAAAACAGAGTATGGACCTTAAAGTCAAAGAAGGCGGACCTCTGCCTTTCGCCTATGACATCTTGACA
ACTGTGTTCTGTTACGGCAACAGGGTATTCGCCAAATACCCAGAAAATATAGTAGACTATTTCAAGCAGT
CGTTTCCTGAGGGCTACTCTTGGGAACGAAGCATGAATTACGAAGACGGGGGCATTTGTAACGCGACAAA
CGACATAACCCTGGATGGTGACTGTTATATCTATGAAATTCGATTTGATGGTGTGAACTTTCCTGCCAAT
GGTCCAGTTATGCAGAAGAGGACTGTGAAATGGGAGCCATCCACTGAGAAATTGTATGTGCGTGATGGAG
TGCTGAAGGGTGATGTTAACATGGCTCTGTCGCTTGAAGGAGGTGGCCATTACCGATGTGACTTCAAAAC
TACTTATAAAGCTAAGAAGGTTGTCCAGTTGCCAGACTATCACTTTGTGGACCACCACATTGAGATTAAA
AGCCACGACAAAGATTACAGTAATGTTAATCTGCATGAGCACGCCGAAGCGCATTCTGAGCTGCCGAGGC
AGGCCAAGTCCGGACTCAGATCTCGAGCTCAAGCTTCGATCCTAGAAGCTGCCAAGTCCATCGCTGCAGC
CACCAGTGCACTGGTAAAGGCTGCGTCAGCAGCCCAGAGGGAGCTGGTGGCTCAAGGAAAGGTGGGCGCC
ATTCCAGCCAATGCACTGGATGATGGGCAGTGGTCGCAGGGCCTCATTTCCGCTGCCCGTATGGTGGCTG
CGGCCACCAACAATCTGTGTGAAGCAGCTAACGCAGCTGTCCAGGGCCATGCTAGCCAGGAGAAACTCAT
TTCCTCAGCCAAGCAAGTAGCTGCCTCCACAGCTCAGCTCCTGGTAGCTTGCAAGGTCAAAGCAGATCAG
GACTCTGAGGCAATGAAACGGCTCCAGGCTGCTGGCAATGCAGTGAAGAGGGCCTCAGATAACCTGGTAA
AGGCGGCCCAGAAAGCTGCAGCCTTCGAAGACCAGGAGAATGAGACGGTGGTGGTGAAGGAGAAAATGGT
TGGGGGCATTGCCCAGATTATCGCAGCACAGGAAGAGATGCTTCGGAAGGAACGAGAGCTGGAAGAGGCT
CGGAAAAAGCTCGCCCAGATCCGGCAGCAGCAGTACAAGTTCTTGCCTTCAGAGCTTCGAGACGAGCACT
AAGGATCCACCGGATCTAGATAACTGATCATAATCAGCC
